Addgene plasmid #139080: pHCKan-phnCp-GFPuv
Purpose: Low phosphate inducible promoter phnCp for GFP expression
Depositing lab: Michael Lynch. Depositing organization: Duke University. Publication: Media Robustness and Scalability of Phosphate Regulated Promoters Useful for Two-Stage Autoinduction in E. coli. Moreb EA, Ye Z, Efromson JP, Hennigan JN, Menacho-Melgar R, Lynch MD. ACS Synth Biol. 2020 Jun 19;9(6):1483-1486. doi: 10.1021/acssynbio.0c00182. Epub 2020 May 27. PubMed 32353228.
Backbone
  Vector backbone: pSMART-HC Kan
  Vector type: Bacterial Expression
Growth in bacteria
  Bacterial resistance: Kanamycin, 50 μg/mL
  Growth temperature: 37°C
  Growth strain: DH5alpha ; DLF_R002
  Copy number: High Copy
Gene/Insert
  Gene/Insert name: phnCp-GFPuv
  Species: E. coli
  Cloning method: Gibson Cloning
Terms and licenses: Academic/Nonprofit Terms; Industry Terms: Not Available to Industry
Depositor comments: DLF_R002 is used for recombinant protein production. It is not required to propogate the plasmid.
How to cite: pHCKan-phnCp-GFPuv was a gift from Michael Lynch (Addgene plasmid # 139080 ; http://n2t.net/addgene:139080 ; RRID:Addgene_139080)
