[The description below was written by a language model from this plasmid's Addgene catalogue record and pLannotate feature annotations shown in this document.]
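Description:
pHCKan-phnCp-GFPuv is a small (about 2.6 kb) high-copy bacterial expression plasmid built on the pSMART-HC Kan backbone and assembled by Gibson cloning. It replicates in E. coli from a ColE1/pUC-type origin and is selected with kanamycin through an aph(3')-Ia aminoglycoside phosphotransferase gene, which the annotation places downstream of a cat promoter. In keeping with the pSMART design, the functional units are insulated by transcription terminators: a bidirectional tonB terminator lies between the reporter and the resistance cassette, a T7 early terminator follows the kanamycin gene, and a T3 early terminator flanks the origin. This arrangement limits read-through into or out of the insert.

The payload is a reporter cassette in which the E. coli phnC promoter (phnCp) drives GFPuv, annotated as the "Cycle 3" GFP variant. The promoter itself is not called out in the automated feature table. Given the circular map, it presumably sits in the short unannotated stretch immediately upstream of the GFP coding sequence, but the record does not define its boundaries or any ribosome binding site. According to the catalogue entry, phnCp is induced by low phosphate, so fluorescence should switch on as phosphate in the medium is depleted.

The plasmid serves as a readout for characterising phosphate-regulated promoters for two-stage autoinduction, where cells first grow and then begin expression once phosphate runs out. The depositor notes that standard cloning strains suffice for propagation, while the DLF_R002 strain is used for recombinant protein production rather than being required for maintenance.
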