Features (pLannotate 1.2.2; 7 found; start..end, strand, type, name):
      1..720     +  CDS            Cycle 3 GFP: Cycle 3 GFP (Crameri et al., 1996) mammalian codon-optimized
    907..938     +  terminator     tonB terminator: bidirectional E. coli tonB-P14 transcription terminator
    939..1041    +  promoter       cat promoter: promoter of the E. coli cat gene encoding chloramphenicol acetyltransferase
   1042..1855    +  CDS            KanR (fragment): aminoglycoside phosphotransferase; aph(3')-Ia; confers resistance to kanamycin in bacteria or G418 (Geneticin®) in eukaryotes
   1878..1905    +  terminator     T7Te terminator: phage T7 early transcription terminator
   1917..2504    -  rep_origin     ori: high-copy-number ColE1/pMB1/pBR322/pUC origin of replication
   2526..2555    -  terminator     T3Te terminator: phage T3 early transcription terminator
>Addgene plasmid #139080 | pHCKan-phnCp-GFPuv | addgene full sequence | sequence record 293816 | Addgene NGS Result
ATGGCTAGCAAAGGAGAAGAACTTTTCACTGGAGTTGTCCCAATTCTTGTTGAATTAGATGGTGATGTTA
ATGGGCACAAATTTTCTGTCAGTGGAGAGGGTGAAGGTGATGCTACATACGGAAAGCTTACCCTTAAATT
TATTTGCACTACTGGAAAACTACCTGTTCCATGGCCAACACTTGTCACTACTTTCTCTTATGGTGTTCAA
TGCTTTTCCCGTTATCCGGATCATATGAAACGGCATGACTTTTTCAAGAGTGCCATGCCCGAAGGTTATG
TACAGGAACGCACTATATCTTTCAAAGATGACGGGAACTACAAGACGCGTGCTGAAGTCAAGTTTGAAGG
TGATACCCTTGTTAATCGTATCGAGTTAAAAGGTATTGATTTTAAAGAAGATGGAAACATTCTCGGACAC
AAACTCGAGTACAACTATAACTCACACAATGTATACATCACGGCAGACAAACAAAAGAATGGAATCAAAG
CTAACTTCAAAATTCGCCACAACATTGAAGATGGATCCGTTCAACTAGCAGACCATTATCAACAAAATAC
TCCAATTGGCGATGGCCCTGTCCTTTTACCAGACAACCATTACCTGTCGACACAATCTGCCCTTTCGAAA
GATCCCAACGAAAAGCGTGACCACATGGTCCTTCTTGAGTTTGTAACTGCTGCTGGGATTACACATGGCA
TGGATGAGCTCTACAAATAATGAGGATCCCCGGCTTATCGGTCAGTTTCACCTGATTTACGTAAAAACCC
GCTTCGGCGGGTTTTTGCTTTTGGAGGGGCAGAAAGATGAATGACTGTCCACGACGCTATACCCAAAAGA
AAGACGAATTCTCTAGATATCGCTCAATACTGACCATTTAAATCATACCTGACCTCCATAGCAGAAAGTC
AAAAGCCTCCGACCGGAGGCTTTTGACTTGATCGGCACGTAAGAGGTTCCAACTTTCACCATAATGAAAT
AAGATCACTACCGGGCGTATTTTTTGAGTTATCGAGATTTTCAGGAGCTAAGGAAGCTAAAATGAGCCAT
ATTCAACGGGAAACGTCTTGCTCGAGGCCGCGATTAAATTCCAACATGGATGCTGATTTATATGGGTATA
AATGGGCTCGCGATAATGTCGGGCAATCAGGTGCGACAATCTATCGATTGTATGGGAAGCCCGATGCGCC
AGAGTTGTTTCTGAAACATGGCAAAGGTAGCGTTGCCAATGATGTTACAGATGAGATGGTCAGGCTAAAC
TGGCTGACGGAATTTATGCCTCTTCCGACCATCAAGCATTTTATCCGTACTCCTGATGATGCATGGTTAC
TCACCACTGCGATCCCAGGGAAAACAGCATTCCAGGTATTAGAAGAATATCCTGATTCAGGTGAAAATAT
TGTTGATGCGCTGGCAGTGTTCCTGCGCCGGTTGCATTCGATTCCTGTTTGTAATTGTCCTTTTAACGGC
GATCGCGTATTTCGTCTCGCTCAGGCGCAATCACGAATGAATAACGGTTTGGTTGGTGCGAGTGATTTTG
ATGACGAGCGTAATGGCTGGCCTGTTGAACAAGTCTGGAAAGAAATGCATAAGCTTTTGCCATTCTCACC
GGATTCAGTCGTCACTCATGGTGATTTCTCACTTGATAACCTTATTTTTGACGAGGGGAAATTAATAGGT
TGTATTGATGTTGGACGAGTCGGAATCGCAGACCGATACCAGGATCTTGCCATCCTATGGAACTGCCTCG
GTGAGTTTTCTCCTTCATTACAGAAACGGCTTTTTCAAAAATATGGTATTGATAATCCTGATATGAATAA
ATTGCAGTTTCACTTGATGCTCGATGAGTTTTTCTGAGGGCCCAAATGTAATCACCTGGCTCACCTTCGG
GTGGGCCTTTCTGCGTTGCTGGCGTTTTTCCATAGGCTCCGCCCCCCTGACGAGCATCACAAAAATCGAT
GCTCAAGTCAGAGGTGGCGAAACCCGACAGGACTATAAAGATACCAGGCGTTTCCCCCTGGAAGCTCCCT
CGTGCGCTCTCCTGTTCCGACCCTGCCGCTTACCGGATACCTGTCCGCCTTTCTCCCTTCGGGAAGCGTG
GCGCTTTCTCATAGCTCACGCTGTAGGTATCTCAGTTCGGTGTAGGTCGTTCGCTCCAAGCTGGGCTGTG
TGCACGAACCCCCCGTTCAGCCCGACCGCTGCGCCTTATCCGGTAACTATCGTCTTGAGTCCAACCCGGT
AAGACACGACTTATCGCCACTGGCAGCAGCCACTGGTAACAGGATTAGCAGAGCGAGGTATGTAGGCGGT
GCTACAGAGTTCTTGAAGTGGTGGCCTAACTACGGCTACACTAGAAGAACAGTATTTGGTATCTGCGCTC
TGCTGAAGCCAGTTACCTCGGAAAAAGAGTTGGTAGCTCTTGATCCGGCAAACAAACCACCGCTGGTAGC
GGTGGTTTTTTTGTTTGCAAGCAGCAGATTACGCGCAGAAAAAAAGGATCTCAAGAAGATCCTTTGATTT
TCTACCGAAGAAAGGCCCACCCGTGAAGGTGAGCCAGTGAGTTGATTGCAGTCCAGTTACGCTGGAGTCT
GAGGCTCGTCCTGAATGATATCAAGCTTGAATTCGTTAGGAGGATAATCT
